>Addgene plasmid #67516 | mRFP-FKBP12-5ptpase domain | addgene partial sequence | sequence record 122641 | CMV-F 5'-CGCAAATGGGCGGTAGGCGTG-3'
AGCAGAGCTGGTTTAGTGAACCGTCAGATCCGCTAGCGCTACCGGTCGCCACCATGGCCTCCTCCGAGGA
CGTCATCAAGGAGTTCATGCGCTTCAAGGTGCGCATGGAGGGCTCCGTGAACGGCCACGAGTTCGAGATC
GAGGGCGAGGGCGAGGGCCGCCCCTACGAGGGCACCCAGACCGCCAAGCTGAAGGTGACCAAGGGCGGCC
CCCTGCCCTTCGCCTGGGACATCCTGTCCCCTCAGTTCCAGTACGGCTCCAAGGCCTACGTGAAGCACCC
CGCCGACATCCCCGACTACTTGAAGCTGTCCTTCCCCGAGGGCTTCAAGTGGGAGCGCGTGATGAACTTC
GAGGACGGCGGCGTGGTGACCGTGACCCAGGACTCCTCCCTGCAGGACGGCGAGTTCATCTACAAGGTGA
AGCTGCGCGGCACCAACTTCCCCTCCGACGGCCCCGTAATGCAGAAGAAGACCATGGGCTGGGAGGCCTC
CACCGAGCGGATGTACCCCGAGGACGGCGCCCTGAAGGGCGAGATCAAGATGAGGCTGAAGCTGAAGGAC
GGCGGCCACTACGACGCCGAGGTCAAGACCACCTACATGGCCAAGAAGCCCGTGCAGCTGCCCGGCGCCT
ACAAGACCGACATCAAGCTGGACATCACCTCCCACAACGAGGACTACACCATCGTGGAACAGTACGAGCG
CGCCGAGGGCCGCCACTCCACCGGCGCCTCCGGACTCAGATCTCGAAGCGCGGCCGCGGGA
