>Addgene plasmid #67516 | mRFP-FKBP12-5ptpase domain | addgene partial sequence | sequence record 122642 | SV40pA-R 5'-GAAATTTGTGATGCTATTGC-3'
GCTGCATAACAAGTTAACAACAACAATTGCATTCATTTTATGTTTCAGGTTCAGGGGGAGGTGTGGGAGG
TTTTTTAAAGCAAGTAAAACCTCTACAAATGTGGTATGGCTGATTATGATCAGTTATCTAGATCCGGTGG
ATCCCGGGCCCGCGGTACCTCAAGAAACGGAGGCGATGGTGCTGGAGTTCTGACTCTGTAGTGCTTGCTG
CCTCTGAATCTCCTTCGAAATCCGTCTTTTAATTCCTAGTAAGTACAGTTCTCTATCAAATTTGCCAGCT
GCCAACGGAATGTTGTCTCGCCCCGGCCTCACTTTCACCCGGAAGAGGCCATACACAGGGCGGTGGTCGG
ACGTCTTGATCCCGGGGCAGGAAGAGTAGCTCACAGGACAGATGTCACCCTTGTGGCGGCTTCTGTACAA
GACGCGGTCCGTGTATGAGGGCGTCCTCTGCTTGGAGGTGCTGTCGTACGTGTCCTTCCCGATGTCAAAC
TTGTATGATGGGAGGAAGTGGATGTCCGGCTCCTGGAAGCCCTTGAAGATGGACCCTTTCCGCATCTCCC
GGATGAGCTGGTCGTGCTGCAGCAGCGCCGGCACGTCCACCACCAGGCCCTGGCACAGGAGGGCGTCCAC
GACTGTGCGCCCGCCACTCAGGCGGAAGTTGAAGTCTCCAAACCAGAACACCTCATCGAAGCGGGTGGTG
ACGTCCGCTGCGCTGGAGCGATAGGGGTTGGTGTCGGGCACATTTCTGGGCAGGACCAGGGCTTGTACAG
TCCTGGTGTAGTCCAGCAGCCGCTCCGCCACCTTCCCGTCACCTGAGGTG
