>Addgene plasmid #67516 | mRFP-FKBP12-5ptpase domain | addgene partial sequence | sequence record 123533 | DsRed1-C 5'-AGCTGGACATCACCTCCCACAACG-3'
GTACGAGCGCGCCGAGGGCCGCCACTCCACCGGCGCCTCCGGACTCAGATCTCGAAGCGCGGCCGCGGGA
GCAGGAGGAGCAGCTCGAGCGGCGATGGGAGTGCAGGTGGAAACCATCTCCCCAGGAGACGGGCGCACCT
TCCCCAAGCGCGGCCAGACCTGCGTGGTGCACTACACCGGGATGCTTGAAGATGGAAAGAAATTTGATTC
CTCCCGGGACAGAAACAAGCCCTTTAAGTTTATGCTAGGCAAGCAGGAGGTGATCCGAGGCTGGGAAGAA
GGGGTTGCCCAGATGAGTGTGGGTCAGAGAGCCAAACTGACTATATCTCCAGATTATGCCTATGGTGCCA
CTGGGCACCCAGGCATCATCCCACCACATGCCACTCTCGTCTTCGATGTGGAGCTTCTAAAACTGGAAGC
TCGAGGCGCAGCAGCGGGAGCAGGAGGAGCAGGTCGATCGGATCTTGCAGACTACAAGCTCCGCGCGCAG
CCGCTCCTGGTGCGGGCCCACAGCAGCCTGGGCCCCGGCCGGCCGCGGAGCCCCCTGGCCTGCGACGACT
GTTCCCTTCGCTCGGCCAAATCCTCCTTCAGCCTCCTGGCGCCCATCCGCAGCAAGGACGTCCGCAGCAG
GAGTTACCTGGAGGGCAGCCTCCTGGCCAGCGGGGCCCTGTTGGGGGCGGATGAGCTGGCCCGCTACTTC
CCAGACCGGAACGTGGCACTCTTCGTGGCCACCTGGAACATGCAGGGCCAGAAGGAGCTCCCGCCCAGCC
TGGACGAGTTCCTGCTCCCAGCCGAGGCCGACTATGCCCAGGACCTGTATGTCATCGGGGTCCAGGAGGG
CTGTTCTGACAGGCGGGAGTG
