[The description below was written by a language model from this plasmid's Addgene catalogue record.]
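Description:
mRFP-FKBP12-5ptpase domain is a plasmid built on the mRFPC1 backbone, a vector that places a monomeric red fluorescent protein at the N-terminus of whatever is cloned downstream. It is propagated in E. coli under kanamycin selection. The record does not state the promoter, origin of replication, polyadenylation signal or any eukaryotic selection marker, and no feature table is available to confirm them. The backbone name and the live-cell application suggest a mammalian expression vector, but this is inferred rather than recorded.

The insert encodes a three-part fusion: mRFP, followed by human FKBP12 (FKBP1A), followed by the catalytic 5-phosphatase domain of human type IV inositol polyphosphate 5-phosphatase, INPP5E, spanning residues 214–644. The phosphatase fragment carries a C641A substitution that destroys its C-terminal CAAX motif. Since CAAX motifs normally direct lipid modification and membrane attachment, this change should prevent the enzyme from anchoring to membranes on its own.

The FKBP12 module makes the enzyme "recruitable". FKBP12 is one half of the standard rapamycin-induced heterodimerisation system, in which it pairs with an FRB domain. That partner would have to be supplied on a separate, membrane-targeted construct, which is not part of this record. Bringing the phosphatase to a membrane in this way allows acute dephosphorylation of phosphoinositides there, while the mRFP tag lets the translocation be followed by fluorescence microscopy. The associated work used such tools to produce rapid, inducible changes in phosphatidylinositol 4,5-bisphosphate levels in intact living cells and to examine the regulatory functions of that lipid.
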