Addgene plasmid #67516: mRFP-FKBP12-5ptpase domain
Purpose: Recruitable human type IV 5-phosphatase domain (214-644)
Depositing lab: Tamas Balla. Depositing organization: National Institute of Child Health and Human Development (NICHD). Publication: Rapidly inducible changes in phosphatidylinositol 4,5-bisphosphate levels influence multiple regulatory functions of the lipid in intact living cells. Varnai P, Thyagarajan B, Rohacs T, Balla T. J Cell Biol. 2006 Nov 6;175(3):377-82. 10.1083/jcb.200607116 PubMed 17088424.
Backbone
  Vector backbone: mRFPC1
Growth in bacteria
  Bacterial resistance: Kanamycin, 50 μg/mL
  Growth temperature: 37°C
  Growth strain: DH5alpha
  Copy number: Unknown
Gene/Insert
  Gene/Insert name: FKBP12-5ptpase enzyme (alt name: INPP5E (aa214–644))
  Species: H. sapiens (human)
  Mutation: INPP5E has C641A to destroy the C-terminal CAAX domain
  Entrez Gene: INPP5E (a.k.a. CORS1, CPD4, JBTS1, MORMS, PPI5PIV, pharbin); FKBP1A (a.k.a. FKBP-12, FKBP-1A, FKBP1, FKBP12, PKC12, PKCI2, PPIASE)
  Tag / fusion protein: mRFP (N terminal on backbone)
Terms and licenses: Academic/Nonprofit Terms; Industry Terms: Not Available to Industry
How to cite: mRFP-FKBP12-5ptpase domain was a gift from Tamas Balla (Addgene plasmid # 67516 ; http://n2t.net/addgene:67516 ; RRID:Addgene_67516)
